Addgene plasmid #220187: pSpyC
Purpose: sgRNA expression vector - pBG42 promoter
Depositing lab: Larry Halverson. Depositing organization: Iowa State University. Publication: Optimized CRISPR Interference System for Investigating Pseudomonas alloputida Genes Involved in Rhizosphere Microbiome Assembly. Roghair Stroud MN, Vang DX, Halverson LJ. ACS Synth Biol. 2024 Aug 20. doi: 10.1021/acssynbio.4c00312. PubMed 39163848.
Backbone
  Vector backbone: pSpy
  Vector type: Bacterial Expression, CRISPR
Growth in bacteria
  Bacterial resistance: Kanamycin, 50 μg/mL
  Growth temperature: 37°C
  Growth strain: DH5alpha
  Copy number: High Copy
Gene/Insert
  Gene/Insert name: pBG42 promoter
  gRNA/shRNA sequence: Unspecified
  Species: Synthetic
  Promoter: pBG42
  Cloning method: Restriction Enzyme; 5′ cloning site Unknown (unknown if destroyed)
Terms and licenses: Academic/Nonprofit Terms; Industry Terms: Not Available to Industry
How to cite: pSpyC was a gift from Larry Halverson (Addgene plasmid # 220187 ; http://n2t.net/addgene:220187 ; RRID:Addgene_220187)
