[The description below was written by a language model from this plasmid's Addgene catalogue record and pLannotate feature annotations shown in this document.]
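Description:
pSpyC is a small (about 3.3 kb) bacterial sgRNA expression plasmid built on the pSpy backbone and forming part of a CRISPR interference toolkit developed for studying genes of Pseudomonas alloputida involved in rhizosphere microbiome assembly. It replicates from the broad-host-range pBBR1 origin (oriV) together with its cognate pBBR1 Rep protein, which allows maintenance both in E. coli cloning strains and in other Gram-negative hosts such as pseudomonads. An incP oriT is also present, so the plasmid can be mobilised by conjugation from a donor that supplies the transfer functions. Selection is by kanamycin resistance, encoded by aphA1 (nptI). The catalogue entry lists it as high copy.

The payload is a guide RNA cassette in which the synthetic pBG42 promoter, the element that distinguishes this member of the pSpy series, drives transcription of a guide fused to the Streptococcus pyogenes Cas9 gRNA scaffold. The promoter itself is not annotated in the feature table, but presumably lies in the unannotated stretch just upstream of the scaffold. No spacer sequence is specified in the record, which suggests the plasmid serves as a recipient vector for user-designed targeting sequences, although the cloning sites are not stated. The scaffold is followed directly by an rrnB T1 terminator, and an inverted rrnB T1 upstream plus a lambda t0 terminator downstream insulate the cassette from read-through transcription. Short remnants of a pUC multiple cloning site and lacZα sit between the terminators. No Cas9 or dCas9 gene is carried, so the nuclease-dead effector needed for gene knockdown must be supplied from a separate construct or the host strain.
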