Features (pLannotate 1.2.2; 10 found; start..end, strand, type, name):
     56..142     -  terminator     rrnB T1 terminator: Escherichia coli rrnB; transcription terminator T1 from the E. coli rrnB gene
    249..324     +  misc_RNA       gRNA scaffold: guide RNA scaffold for the Streptococcus pyogenes CRISPR/Cas9 system
    326..369     +  terminator     rrnB T1 terminator: Escherichia coli rrnB; transcription terminator T1 from the E. coli rrnB gene
    375..419     +  misc_feature   MCS (fragment): pUC18/19 multiple cloning site
    427..451     +  CDS            lacZα (fragment): LacZα fragment of β-galactosidase; lacZ fragment
    462..556     +  terminator     lambda t0 terminator: transcription terminator from phage lambda
    688..1500    +  CDS            aphA1: KKA1_ECOLX - Also known as nptI. Protein inferred from homology: Swiss-Prot protein existence level 3. Resistance to kanamycin and structurally-related aminoglycosides, including amikacin. From Escherichia coli.
   1670..1778    +  oriT           oriT: incP origin of transfer
   1789..2451    -  CDS            pBBR1 Rep: replication protein for the broad-host-range plasmid pBBR1 from Bordetella bronchiseptica
   2452..3223    -  rep_origin     pBBR1 oriV: replication origin of the broad-host-range plasmid pBBR1 from Bordetella bronchiseptica; requires the pBBR1 Rep protein for replication
>Addgene plasmid #220187 | pSpyC | addgene full sequence | sequence record 438911 | Addgene NGS Result
GAAGCCCGGAGAGCAAGCCCGTAGGGGGGGCGCGCCCAGCTGTCTAGGGCGGCGGATTTGTCCTACTCAG
GAGAGCGTTCACCGACAAACAACAGATAAAACGAAAGGCCCAGTCTTTCGACTGAGCCTTTCGTTTTATT
TGATGCCTTTAATTAAGCCCATTGACAAGGCTCTCGCGGCCAGGTATAATTGCACGACCTAGGCCGCGGC
CGCGCGAATTCGAGCTCGGTCTCATCACTAGGGTCTCTGTTTTAGAGCTAGAAATAGCAAGTTAAAATAA
GGCTAGTCCGTTATCAACTTGAAAAAGTGGCACCGAGTCGGTGCTATAAAACGAAAGGCCCAGTCTTTCG
ACTGAGCCTTTCGTTTTATAACTAGGTACCCGGGGATCCTCTAGAGTCGACCTGCAGGCATGCAAGCTTG
CGGCCGCGTCGTGACTGGGAAAACCCTGGCGACTAGTCTTGGACTCCTGTTGATAGATCCAGTAATGACC
TCAGAACTCCATCTGGATTTGTTCAGAACGCTCGGTTGCCGCCGGGCGTTTTTTATTGGTGAGAATCCAG
GGGTCCCCAATAATTACGATTTAAATTTGTGTCTCAAAATCTCTGATGTTACATTGCACAAGATAAAAAT
ATATCATCATGAACAATAAAACTGTCTGCTTACATAAACAGTAATACAAGGGGTGTTATGAGCCATATTC
AGCGTGAAACGAGCTGTAGCCGTCCGCGTCTGAACAGCAACATGGATGCGGATCTGTATGGCTATAAATG
GGCGCGTGATAACGTGGGTCAGAGCGGCGCGACCATTTATCGTCTGTATGGCAAACCGGATGCGCCGGAA
CTGTTTCTGAAACATGGCAAAGGCAGCGTGGCGAACGATGTGACCGATGAAATGGTGCGTCTGAACTGGC
TGACCGAATTTATGCCGCTGCCGACCATTAAACATTTTATTCGCACCCCGGATGATGCGTGGCTGCTGAC
CACCGCGATTCCGGGCAAAACCGCGTTTCAGGTGCTGGAAGAATATCCGGATAGCGGCGAAAACATTGTG
GATGCGCTGGCCGTGTTTCTGCGTCGTCTGCATAGCATTCCGGTGTGCAACTGCCCGTTTAACAGCGATC
GTGTGTTTCGTCTGGCCCAGGCGCAGAGCCGTATGAACAACGGCCTGGTGGATGCGAGCGATTTTGATGA
TGAACGTAACGGCTGGCCGGTGGAACAGGTGTGGAAAGAAATGCATAAACTGCTGCCGTTTAGCCCGGAT
AGCGTGGTGACCCACGGCGATTTTAGCCTGGATAACCTGATTTTCGATGAAGGCAAACTGATTGGCTGCA
TTGATGTGGGCCGTGTGGGCATTGCGGATCGTTATCAGGATCTGGCCATTCTGTGGAACTGCCTGGGCGA
ATTTAGCCCGAGCCTGCAAAAACGTCTGTTTCAGAAATATGGCATTGATAATCCGGATATGAACAAACTG
CAATTTCATCTGATGCTGGATGAATTTTTCTAATAATTAATTGGACCGCGGTCCGCGCGTTGTCCTTTTC
CGCTGCATAACCCTGCTTCGGGGTCATTATAGCGATTTTTTCGGTATATCCATCCTTTTTCGCACGATAT
ACAGGATTTTGCCAAAGGGTTCGTGTAGACTTTCCTTGGTGTATCCAACGGCGTCAGCCGGGCAGGATAG
GTGAAGTAGGCCCACCCGCGAGCGGGTGTTCCTTCTTCACTGTCCCTTATTCGCACCTGGCGGTGCTCAA
CGGGAATCCTGCTCTGCGAGGCTGGCCGTAGGCCGGCCCTACCGGCGCGGCAGCGTTACCCGTGTCGGCG
GCTCCAACGGCTCGCCATCGTCCAGAAAACACGGCTCATCGGGCATCGGCAGGCGCTGCTGCCCGCGCCG
TTCCCATTCCTCCGTTTCGGTCAAGGCTGGCAGGTCTGGTTCCATGCCCGGAATGCCGGGCTGGCTGGGC
GGCTCCTCGCCGGGGCCGGTCGGTAGTTGCTGCTCGCCCGGATACAGGGTCGGGATGCGGCGCAGGTCGC
CATGCCCCAACAGCGATTCGTCCTGGTCGTCGTGATCAACCACCACGGCGGCACTGAACACCGACAGGCG
CAACTGGTCGCGGGGCTGGCCCCACGCCACGCGGTCATTGACCACGTAGGCCGACACGGTGCCGGGGCCG
TTGAGCTTCACGACGGAGATCCAGCGCTCGGCCACCAAGTCCTTGACTGCGTATTGGACCGTCCGCAAAG
AACGTCCGATGAGCTTGGAAAGTGTCTTCTGGCTGACCACCACGGCGTTCTGGTGGCCCATCTGCGCCAC
GAGGTGATGCAGCAGCATTGCCGCCGTGGGTTTCCTCGCAATAAGCCCGGCCCACGCCTCATGCGCTTTG
CGTTCCGTTTGCACCCAGTGACCGGGCTTGTTCTTGGCTTGAATGCCGATTTCTCTGGACTGCGTGGCCA
TGCTTATCTCCATGCGGTAGGGGTGCCGCACGGTTGCGGCACCATGCGCAATCAGCTGCAACTTTTCGGC
AGCGCGACAACAATTATGCGTTGCGTAAAAGTGGCAGTCAATTACAGATTTTCTTTAACCTACGCAATGA
GCTATTGCGGGGGGTGCCGCAATGAGCTGTTGCGTACCCCCCTTTTTTAAGTTGTTGATTTTTAAGTCTT
TCGCATTTCGCCCTATATCTAGTTCTTTGGTGCCCAAAGAAGGGCACCCCTGCGGGGTTCCCCCACGCCT
TCGGCGCGGCTCCCCCTCCGGCAAAAAGTGGCCCCTCCGGGGCTTGTTGATCGACTGCGCGGCCTTCGGC
CTTGCCCAAGGTGGCGCTGCCCCCTTGGAACCCCCGCACTCGCCGCCGTGAGGCTCGGGGGGCAGGCGGG
CGGGCTTCGCCCTTCGACTGCCCCCACTCGCATAGGCTTGGGTCGTTCCAGGCGCGTCAAGGCCAAGCCG
CTGCGCGGTCGCTGCGCGAGCCTTGACCCGCCTTCCACTTGGTGTCCAACCGGCAAGCGAAGCGCGCAGG
CCGCAGGCCGGAGGCTTTTCCCCAGAGAAAATTAAAAAAATTGATGGGGCAAGGCCGCAGGCCGCGCAGT
TGGAGCCGGTGGGTATGTGGTCGAAGGCTGGGTAGCCGGTGGGCAATCCCTGTGGTCAAGCTCGTGGGCA
GGCGCAGCCTGTCCATCAGCTTGTCCAGCAGGGTTGTCCACGGGCCGAGCGAAGCGAGCCAGCCGGTGGC
CGCTCGCGGCCATCGTCCACATATCCACGGGCTGGCAAGGGAGCGCAGCGACCGCGCAGGGC
